Addgene plasmid #192772: Ppst93-ANME1BS MCR-NG
Purpose: Expresses NG-tagged ANME1BS MCR in Methanococcus maripaludis
Depositing lab: William B. Whitman. Depositing organization: University of Georgia. Publication: Expression of divergent methyl/alkyl coenzyme M reductases from uncultured archaea. Shao N, Fan Y, Chou CW, Yavari S, Williams RV, Amster IJ, Brown SM, Drake IJ, Duin EC, Whitman WB, Liu Y. Commun Biol. 2022 Oct 20;5(1):1113. doi: 10.1038/s42003-022-04057-6. PubMed 36266535.
Backbone
  Vector backbone: pMEV5
  Backbone size w/o insert (bp): 4300
  Total vector size (bp): 8400
  Vector type: Synthetic Biology ; Heterologous expression in Methanococcus maripaludis
  Selectable markers: Puromycin
Growth in bacteria
  Bacterial resistance: Ampicillin, 100 μg/mL
  Growth temperature: 37°C
  Growth strain: DH5alpha
  Copy number: Unknown
Gene/Insert
  Gene/Insert name: Methyl coenzyme M reductase (alt name: MCR)
  Insert size (bp): 4000
  GenBank ID: FP565147
  Tag / fusion protein: Flag-Strep2
Terms and licenses: Academic/Nonprofit Terms; Industry Terms
How to cite: Ppst93-ANME1BS MCR-NG was a gift from William B. Whitman (Addgene plasmid # 192772 ; http://n2t.net/addgene:192772 ; RRID:Addgene_192772)
