[The description below was written by a language model from this plasmid's Addgene catalogue record and pLannotate feature annotations shown in this document.]
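Description:
Ppst93-ANME1BS MCR-NG is an approximately 8.4 kb Escherichia coli–Methanococcus maripaludis shuttle expression plasmid built on the pMEV5 backbone and designed for heterologous production of a methyl-coenzyme M reductase (MCR) in the methanogen M. maripaludis. In E. coli it is maintained through a high-copy ColE1/pUC-type origin and selected with ampicillin via the bla (AmpR) gene and its promoter. Short remnants of the pBR322 bom and rop regions are also detected. Selection in the archaeal host relies on puromycin resistance from the Streptomyces alboniger pac gene (puromycin N-acetyltransferase), which is followed by a small fragment of the neighbouring dmpM gene. The feature table does not annotate any element for replication in Methanococcus or the promoter driving pac.

The roughly 4 kb insert encodes the three MCR subunits in the order mcrB, mcrG, mcrA on the forward strand. The annotation software labels them by homology to Methanothermobacter and Methanocaldococcus proteins, but the catalogue entry and plasmid name identify the source as ANME1BS MCR, from an uncultured archaeon. MCR catalyses the terminal, methane-forming step of methanogenesis, using coenzyme B to reduce methyl-coenzyme M. A Flag-Strep2 affinity tag is recorded. The detected FLAG fragment lies between mcrB and mcrG, just upstream of mcrG, which suggests that "NG" denotes an N-terminal tag on the gamma subunit, though the record does not say so. The name implies a "Ppst93" promoter, but no promoter is annotated upstream of the operon. A BioBrick suffix follows mcrA. The plasmid is used to express and affinity-purify this divergent MCR in a genetically tractable methanogen.
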