Features (pLannotate 1.2.2; 12 found; start..end, strand, type, name):
    947..2233    +  CDS            mcrB: MCRB_METTH - Experimental evidence at protein level: Swiss-Prot protein existence level 1. Component of the methyl-coenzyme M reductase (MCR) I that catalyzes the reductive cleavage of methyl-coenzyme M (CoM-S-CH3 or 2- (methylthio)ethanesulfonate) using coenzyme B (CoB or 7- mercaptoheptanoylthreonine phosphate) as reductant which results in the production of methane and the mixed heterodisulfide of CoB and CoM (CoM-S-S-CoB). This is the final step in methanogenesis. From Methanothermobacter thermautotrophicus (strain ATCC 29096 / DSM 1053 / JCM 10044 / NBRC 100330 / Delta H) (Methanobacteriu
   2262..2285    +  CDS            2xFLAG (fragment): two tandem FLAG® epitope tags
   2386..3132    +  CDS            mcrG: MCRG_METTM - Experimental evidence at protein level: Swiss-Prot protein existence level 1. Component of the methyl-coenzyme M reductase (MCR) I that catalyzes the reductive cleavage of methyl-coenzyme M (CoM-S-CH3 or 2- (methylthio)ethanesulfonate) using coenzyme B (CoB or 7- mercaptoheptanoylthreonine phosphate) as reductant which results in the production of methane and the mixed heterodisulfide of CoB and CoM (CoM-S-S-CoB). This is the final step in methanogenesis (PubMed:2269306, PubMed:3350018). Neither N-6-mercaptohexanoylthreonine phosphate (H-S-HxoTP) nor N-8-mercaptooctanoylthreonine
   3257..4939    +  CDS            mcrA: MCRA_METJA - Experimental evidence at protein level: Swiss-Prot protein existence level 1. Component of the methyl-coenzyme M reductase (MCR) I that catalyzes the reductive cleavage of methyl-coenzyme M (CoM-S-CH3 or 2- (methylthio)ethanesulfonate) using coenzyme B (CoB or 7- mercaptoheptanoylthreonine phosphate) as reductant which results in the production of methane and the mixed heterodisulfide of CoB and CoM (CoM-S-S-CoB). This is the final step in methanogenesis. From Methanocaldococcus jannaschii (strain ATCC 43067 / DSM 2661 / JAL-1 / JCM 10045 / NBRC 100440) (Methanococcus jannaschii).
   4970..4989    +  misc_feature   BioBrick suffix: universal suffix for all parts
   5342..5938    +  CDS            pac: PUAC_STRAD - Protein predicted: Swiss-Prot protein existence level 4. Detoxification of puromycin. From Streptomyces alboniger.
   5944..6075    +  CDS            dmpM (fragment): DMPM_STRAD - Protein inferred from homology: Swiss-Prot protein existence level 3. From Streptomyces alboniger.
   6293..6340    -  misc_feature   bom (fragment): basis of mobility region from pBR322
   6442..6477    -  CDS            rop (fragment): Rop protein, which maintains plasmids at low copy number; rop
   6572..6676    +  promoter       AmpR promoter: bla
   6677..7537    +  CDS            AmpR: β-lactamase; bla; confers resistance to ampicillin, carbenicillin, and related antibiotics
   7708..8296    +  rep_origin     ori: high-copy-number ColE1/pMB1/pBR322/pUC origin of replication
>Addgene plasmid #192772 | Ppst93-ANME1BS MCR-NG | addgene full sequence | sequence record 379179 | Addgene NGS Result
GTATAAACCCCCTTTCAGAAGAAAACAGAGAATGAAAACAGATTTTAATTTATATATCGTATCTATAATT
TAGTTTTTTTTTATTGCAGTTTTAGAAGTGCGTTTGTCCTGGAGCGAAATACACGATATCGTGTAGTCTC
CTTCAGATGAAAATAATATTTTTAATTTTCAGAAATATTACTGGAAAAATACCTGAAAAATATTTGAAAA
AAAAACATACACCCAGCGGGGAAAAATCGAACATTTTGAAAAAGTCTATTTATAGGGTTTAAACAGGGCC
AAGACCTGCGGGATATACCCCAAAAATGTTCGATAAAAAAATCGAACATTTTTCGAACATTTTTTATAAT
GTTCGATGTGTGCGAGTATGTTCGATAAAAAAATCGAACATTTTGAAAGACAATTTGAAGAGATATAAAA
AAAATAATCTATTATAATATAGATATATAATATGTTCGATATGTTCGATATTTTTTTATATATTATATTA
TATTTAACCTTGTATTGATTATTGAATAATATTTATTATTACTTTTTTTGATTTCTTGTAAAAAATCGAA
CATATTTTACATATTGTAAAAAATAAAAAAGATTTAAAAAAAGTGTCCGAAAAAGTTAAACAAACATTAT
TATTAAAATGTTAGTTTAATATGTATCTTGATATGCTCTTCTTTCTTTCATGCTTAAACTTGTATAACTG
TATGCTTTTTTCATTTCCTTTATTTTGTCCTTTCCTTTCTTTGTTATCTGGTAATATCCTTCCTTCTTTC
CTGCATACTTCAAAAATCCAAGGTTTTTTAAGTTATCGAGATAAGAATTACTAGATGAATTCGCGCCCGG
TTCTAGATTTATTCATAAAATAGGAACTAAAATACCAAAATAGAAACATTTATATACATTTGATGTGTAG
GGTATACCATAAACCTGGGAGGTGTCTCATATGGCAGATGAAATTGATCTTTACGATGATAGAGGATCAG
TTTTAGCAAAAGGAGTTCCACTTGAAGCAATTTCACCATTAAAAAACGCAGCAATTAGAAAAATTGTTTC
AATGACAATTAGAACTGGAGCAGTTGATATGGCAGGACTTGATAAAAAACTTAAAACAGGAACTATTGCA
GGAAGAGGAATGGTTATTAGAGGAGTTGGAAGAGATATTCCAGTTCTTGAAAAAGTTAACGAAATTGCAA
AAGAAGTTGAAGATATGCTTAGAGTTGAACCAGGAGATGATACAAAAGTTGAACTTCTTGCAGGTGGAAA
AAGAATGCTTACACAAGTTCCAACTGCAAGAATTCTTTCAGATTACTCAGTTGGATTAACTGCAGCAATG
GGAGCATTAACACACGCAATTATTGATGTTTGTGATGTTTCAATGTGGGATGCACCATATGTTCACGCAG
CAGTTTGGGGAATGTACCCACAGAATCCAGATCCAGCAGATGGAGCAGTTAAAATGTTAGTTGATATTCC
AATGAAAAACGAAGGACCAGGATTTACTCTTAGAAACATTCCAGTTAACCACTTAGCAGCAACAGTTAGA
AAAAGAGCAATTCAAGGATCAGCACTTACTATGATTTTAGAAGAAGCAGCACAGTTTGAAATGGGAAATT
GTATGGGACCACACGAAAGAGGACACTTATTAGATTTAGCATATGAAGGATTAAATGCAAACAACATTCT
TTACAACCTTATTAAAGATAATGGAAAAACAGGAACTCTTGGAGATGTTGTTTACTCATTAGTTGATAAA
GCAAAAGCAGATGGAGTTATTAAACCTAAAAAGAAAATGGGATCAGGATATACAGTTTACACTGCAGATG
ATCCACAATTATGGAACGCATACGCATCAGCAGGATTATTAGCAGCAGTTTGTGTTAATTGTGCAGCAAT
GAGAGCAGGACAGTCAGTTCCAGGATGTATTATGTACTACAACGTTCTTCTTGAACACGAAACAGGAATG
CCAGGAGTTGATAATGGAATGGCACAAGGAGCATCAGTTTCATCATCATTTTTCTCACACTCAATTTATG
GAGGCGGAGGACCAGGAGTATTTTATGGAAACCACATTGTTACTAGACACCCAAAAGGACAGTTTATTCC
ATGTTTTTGTGCATCAATGTGTCTTGATGCAGATACAATGTACTTTACTCCAGCAAGAACATCAGCATTA
TACGGAGAAGTTTTAGGAGCAATTCCAGAATTTGCAGAACCAATGAAAGCGGTTGCAGGAGCCGTATAAA
TAAGGAGGAAAGAAAAAAAATGGATTACAAAGATGATGATGATAAAGGCGCCAGCTGGTCACACCCACAA
TTTGAAAAAGGAGGTGGATCAGGAGGTGGATCAGGAGGTTCAGCATGGTCACATCCTCAGTTTGAAAAAT
CAGCAATGCCACAATATTGTCAGGGAAAAACACACATTGCAGATACTAGAAGAAAATACATGAACCCAGA
TGTTAAACTTGAAAAACTTAGAGATATTGCAGAAGAAGATATTGTTAGACTTCTTGCACACAGAGCACCA
GGAGAAGAATATAAATCAATTCACCCACCATTAGAAGAAATGGAAGAACCAGATTGTGCAGTTAGACAAA
TGGTTGAACCAACAGAAGGAGCAAAAGCAGGAGATAGAATTAGATACGTTCAATACACAGATTCAATGTT
TTTCTCACCAATTACTCCATATTTAAGAGCACAGTCAGCATTTTGTAGATACAGAGGAATTGATCCAGGA
GTTCTTTCAGGAAGAGTTATTATTGAATCAAGAGAAAGAGATGTTGAAAAAATTGCAAAAGAAACAATTG
ATTCAGAATTATACGATACAGCAAGAACTGGATTAAGAGGAAGAACTGTTCACGGACACGCAGTTAGATT
AGATGCAAATGGAATGATGTTTGATGCACTTAGAAGATGGTCAATTGATGAAAGAACAAAAGAAGTTACT
TACGTTAAAGATATGATTGGAGGAGCAATGGATAAAGAAGTTGTTCTTGGAAAACCACTTCCAGAAGCAG
ATTTATTAAAAAGAACATGTATGTACAGAAATGCACAGGGAGGAGTTTGGCAGGAAGAAGATGATCCAGA
ATCAATGGATGTTTGTGCAGAAATTCACTGGAAAAGAACTGTTGGAGGATTTCAGCCATGGAAGAAAATT
TCAGAAATTAAAGGTGGAAAGAAAGATATTGGAGTTAAAAACCTGAAGTTATTCGTACCAAGAGGAGGAG
TATTATAAAATGCCATACAACGATATTCAACACTCATTTATGAAAGCAATGTCAGATAAATTTGCAGAAA
AACCAGAATCAACAGAAACTAAATTTTACGTTTACGGAGGAATTGCACAAAAAGGTGGAATGAGAAAAAG
AGAATTTATTGCAGAAGCACAGAAAATTGTTGATTCAAGAGTTTCAGGAACACCAGCATATAATCCAGAT
GTTGGAATGCCACAAGGACAGAGATTTTTAATGCCATACATGATGAACCACACTGATATTATGGTTAACG
CAGATGATTTACACTGGATTAACAATGCAGCAATGCAACAGTGTTGGGATGATATGAAAAGAGGAATTGT
TCTTGGACTTGATGATGCACACGGACTTCTTGAAGCAAGACTTGGAAAAGAAGTTACACCAGATACTATT
TCACACTACATGGAAGTTCTTAATCACGCATTACCTGGAGGAGCAGTTATTCAGGAACACATGGTTGAAA
CAAAACCAATGCTTGTTAACGATTCATACGCAAAAATTTTTACTGGAGATGATGATCTTGCAGATGCAGT
TGATAGAAGATTTTTACTTGATATTAACAAAGAATTTGCAGCAGGATGGGAAAAACCAGGAGAACAAGCA
GATCAGCTTAAAGATGCAATTGGAAAGAAAATTTGGCAAATTCTTTGGATGCCAACAGTTGTTGGAAGAC
AGACAGATGGAGGAACTATGTTTAGATGGGTTGGAATGCAAGTTGGAATGACAATGATTTCAGCATACAA
ACTTTGTGCAGGAGAATCAGTTACTGGAGAATTTGCATATTACGCAAAACACGCAGCAGTTGTTCAGCTT
TCAAACTACATGCCAGTTAAAAGAGCAAGAGCACACAATGAACCTGGAGGAATGCCATTAGGAATTAATG
CAGATTCAGTTAGATCACCAGCATTATTTCCAAATGATCCAATTAGAGCAGAATTAGAATCAATTGCAGT
TGCAGCAATGGTTTACGATCAACTTTGGTTTGGAACATACATGTCTGGAGGAGTTGGATTTACTCAGTAC
GCATCAGCAACATACACTGATAACATTCTTGAAGATTTTTGTTACAAAGGATGTGAAATTGGATTAGATT
ACGCAAATGGAGAAATGGGATCAATTAAAGGAGATAAACTTAACATGGATATTCTTGAAGAAATGATTAG
AGCAGAAAACGATTACTGTCTTACACAATACGAAGCATACCCAACTGTTGCAGAATCACACTTTGGAGGA
TCAGTTAGAGCATGTTGTGCAGCAGCAGGATGTGGATCAACAGTTGCATGTGCAACTGGATTAGCACAGC
CAACATTATCAGCATGGTCACTTTCAATGCTTGGACACTACGAAAGAAAAGGAAGATTAGGATTTTTCGG
ATACGATTTACAAGATCAGTGTACTGCATGTGGATCATATTCATACCAATCAGATGAAGGAATGCCATTT
GAAATGAGAGGAGTTAACTACCCAAACTACGCAATGAACGTTGGACACCAGTCAGCATATGCAGGATTAG
TTATGGGAGCACACGTTGCAAATAAAGACGCATGGGTTCTTTCACCATTATGGAAAGTTGCATTTTCAGA
TAGAGATTTACCATTTGATAGAGGATATGTTACAAGAGAATACGGATTAGGAGCAAATAGAGAATACACT
AAAGTTGCAGGAGAAAGAGATCTTATTATTGCAGGACACTATGGAAGAGAACCAGGAGCAAAATTATAAA
CTAGTAGCGGCCGCTGCAGGATATAGCAAAAGTGGGACTTAAGTTCCCACTTTTGCTATTTTATAAAAAA
CGCCCTATTCGTAATATACTATTCAAAACTAAATATTCATTGAAATATTTGGGTAATAATTAATATTAAT
CTAATATTTAGATATTGAGATATAATAATAACATTTTTTTAAAAAATCATCTATTTTCATCTTAATTTTA
TATATTAAAGCCCATTTTTTGAGTATTCAAATTCAAATTATTGTGTTATTAACATCTTATATATAAACTT
TTCTATTTAATGTTAATGAAAAAGTGAATATATATACATAGAGTAATGTTATGATGTATATATCAAAAAA
AACTAGAGGAGACGACCTTCCATGACAGAATATAAACCAACAGTTAGATTAGCAACAAGAGATGACGTAC
CTAGGGCAGTAAGAACTCTTGCAGCAGCTTTTGCAGATTATCCAGCAACAAGACACACAGTTGATCCAGA
TAGACACATTGAAAGAGTTACAGAATTACAAGAATTATTTTTAACAAGAGTTGGTCTTGATATAGGTAAA
GTATGGGTTGCAGATGATGGAGCAGCAGTTGCAGTTTGGACAACACCAGAATCAGTTGAAGCTGGTGCTG
TTTTTGCAGAAATTGGACCAAGAATGGCTGAATTATCAGGATCAAGATTAGCAGCTCAGCAACAGATGGA
AGGATTACTTGCACCACACAGACCAAAAGAACCAGCATGGTTTTTAGCAACAGTTGGAGTTTCACCAGAT
CACCAGGGAAAAGGTTTAGGTTCTGCTGTTGTACTTCCTGGTGTTGAAGCAGCTGAAAGAGCAGGAGTTC
CAGCATTTTTAGAAACATCAGCACCAAGAAATCTTCCATTTTATGAAAGACTTGGATTTACAGTTACAGC
AGATGTTGAAGTTCCAGAAGGACCAAGAACATGGTGTATGACAAGAAAACCAGGAGCATAACCATGGCTC
CGACCGAAGCCACCCGGGGCGGCCCCGCCGACCCCGCACCCGCCCCCGAGGCCCACCGCGGGGGACACAC
CGAACACGCCGACCCTGCTGAACACGCGGCGCAGTTCGGTGCCCAGGAGCGGATCGGGAATTAATTCGAA
GCTGCTGGTGAAAGAGACCCTATCTTACCTGCTAAAATCTAAGTTAATTACTAATTTATTATTAATTTAT
TATTAGATTGGGTAAAATAGTAAAAGAAAACTAAAGGAAACCTAATATGGTTTCCTTTTTTTATATATTT
TTAATTCACTGGGGGGATTTAAAACTTCATTTTTAATTTAAAAGGATCTAGGTGAAGATCCTTGGTGCAC
TCTCAGTACAATCTGCTCTGATGCCGCATAGTTAAGCCAGCCCCGACACCCGCCAACACCCGCTGACGCG
CCCTGACGGGCTTGTCTGCTCCCGGCATCCGCTTACAGACAAGCTGTGACCGTCTCCGGGAGCTGCATGT
GTCAGAGGTTTTCACCGTCATCACCGAAACGCGCGAGACGAAAGGGCCTCGTGATACGCCTATTTTTATA
GGTTAATGTCATGATAATAATGGTTTCTTAGACGTCAGGTGGCACTTTTCGGGGAAATGTGCGCGGAACC
CCTATTTGTTTATTTTTCTAAATACATTCAAATATGTATCCGCTCATGAGACAATAACCCTGATAAATGC
TTCAATAATATTGAAAAAGGAAGAGTATGAGTATTCAACATTTCCGTGTCGCCCTTATTCCCTTTTTTGC
GGCATTTTGCCTTCCTGTTTTTGCTCACCCAGAAACGCTGGTGAAAGTAAAAGATGCTGAAGATCAGTTG
GGTGCACGAGTGGGTTACATCGAACTGGATCTCAACAGCGGTAAGATCCTTGAGAGTTTTCGCCCCGAAG
AACGTTTTCCAATGATGAGCACTTTTAAAGTTCTGCTATGTGGCGCGGTATTATCCCGTATTGACGCCGG
GCAAGAGCAACTCGGTCGCCGCATACACTATTCTCAGAATGACTTGGTTGAGTACTCACCAGTCACAGAA
AAGCATCTTACGGATGGCATGACAGTAAGAGAATTATGCAGTGCTGCCATAACCATGAGTGATAACACTG
CGGCCAACTTACTTCTGACAACGATCGGAGGACCGAAGGAGCTAACCGCTTTTTTGCACAACATGGGGGA
TCATGTAACTCGCCTTGATCGTTGGGAACCGGAGCTGAATGAAGCCATACCAAACGACGAGCGTGACACC
ACGATGCCTGTAGCAATGGCAACAACGTTGCGCAAACTATTAACTGGCGAACTACTTACTCTAGCTTCCC
GGCAACAATTAATAGACTGGATGGAGGCGGATAAAGTTGCAGGACCACTTCTGCGCTCGGCCCTTCCGGC
TGGCTGGTTTATTGCTGATAAATCTGGAGCCGGTGAGCGTGGGTCTCGCGGTATCATTGCAGCACTGGGG
CCAGATGGTAAGCCCTCCCGTATCGTAGTTATCTACACGACGGGGAGTCAGGCAACTATGGATGAACGAA
ATAGACAGATCGCTGAGATAGGTGCCTCACTGATTAAGCATTGGTAACTGTCAGACCAAGTTTACTCATA
TATACTTTAGATTGATTTAAAACTTCATTTTTAATTTAAAAGGATCTAGGTGAAGATCCTTTTTGATAAT
CTCATGACCAAAATCCCTTAACGTGAGTTTTCGTTCCACTGAGCGTCAGACCCCGTAGAAAAGATCAAAG
GATCTTCTTGAGATCCTTTTTTTCTGCGCGTAATCTGCTGCTTGCAAACAAAAAAACCACCGCTACCAGC
GGTGGTTTGTTTGCCGGATCAAGAGCTACCAACTCTTTTTCCGAAGGTAACTGGCTTCAGCAGAGCGCAG
ATACCAAATACTGTTCTTCTAGTGTAGCCGTAGTTAGGCCACCACTTCAAGAACTCTGTAGCACCGCCTA
CATACCTCGCTCTGCTAATCCTGTTACCAGTGGCTGCTGCCAGTGGCGATAAGTCGTGTCTTACCGGGTT
GGACTCAAGACGATAGTTACCGGATAAGGCGCAGCGGTCGGGCTGAACGGGGGGTTCGTGCACACAGCCC
AGCTTGGAGCGAACGACCTACACCGAACTGAGATACCTACAGCGTGAGCTATGAGAAAGCGCCACGCTTC
CCGAAGGGAGAAAGGCGGACAGGTATCCGGTAAGCGGCAGGGTCGGAACAGGAGAGCGCACGAGGGAGCT
TCCAGGGGGAAACGCCTGGTATCTTTATAGTCCTGTCGGGTTTCGCCACCTCTGACTTGAGCGTCGATTT
TTGTGATGCTCGTCAGGGGGGCGGAGCCTATGGAAAAACGCCAGCAACGCGGCCTTTTTACGGTTCCTGG
CCTTTTGCTGGCCTTTTGCTCACATGGTACCCATTATTTAGTTTTTTTTTATCACCACAAC
